Addgene plasmid #183996: eDrTrkA
Purpose: Optically controlled eDrTrkA expression in mammalian cells
Depositing lab: Dmitry Gerashchenko & Vladislav Verkhusha. Publication: A general approach for engineering RTKs optically controlled with far-red light. Leopold AV, Thankachan S, Yang C, Gerashchenko D, Verkhusha VV. Nat Methods. 2022 Jul;19(7):871-880. doi: 10.1038/s41592-022-01517-z. Epub 2022 Jun 9. PubMed 35681062.
Backbone
  Vector backbone: pEGFP-N1
  Vector type: Mammalian Expression
Growth in bacteria
  Bacterial resistance: Kanamycin, 50 μg/mL
  Growth temperature: 37°C
  Growth strain: DH5alpha
  Copy number: High Copy
Gene/Insert
  Gene/Insert name: eDrTrkA
  Species: H. sapiens (human)
  Entrez Gene: NTRK1 (a.k.a. MTC, TRK, TRK1, TRKA, Trk-A, p140-TrkA)
  Tag / fusion protein: Ig kappa secretory signal, mCherry, Deinococcus radiodurans bacterial phytochrome (N terminal on insert)
  Cloning method: Restriction Enzyme; 5′ cloning site unknown (unknown if destroyed)
Terms and licenses: Academic/Nonprofit Terms; Industry Terms: Not Available to Industry
How to cite: eDrTrkA was a gift from Dmitry Gerashchenko & Vladislav Verkhusha (Addgene plasmid # 183996 ; http://n2t.net/addgene:183996 ; RRID:Addgene_183996)
