[The description below was written by a language model from this plasmid's Addgene catalogue record and pLannotate feature annotations shown in this document.]
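Description:
eDrTrkA is a mammalian expression plasmid built on the pEGFP-N1 backbone that encodes a TrkA receptor tyrosine kinase engineered to be controlled with far-red light. It is propagated in E. coli from a high-copy ColE1/pUC-type origin under kanamycin selection. The single NeoR/KanR gene (Tn5 aminoglycoside phosphotransferase) is driven by tandem bacterial (bla) and SV40 early promoters and terminated by the HSV TK polyadenylation signal, so it can also provide G418 selection in mammalian cells. An f1 origin is present as well. Short matches to ble, SV40 large T antigen and the bGH poly(A) signal are annotated only as fragments and are probably backbone remnants rather than functional elements.

The payload is a single fusion open reading frame driven by the CMV immediate-early enhancer and promoter and terminated by the SV40 poly(A) signal. From the N terminus it consists of the mouse Igκ light-chain leader, mCherry, a module from the Deinococcus radiodurans bacterial phytochrome and a portion of TrkA (NTRK1). The leader directs the protein into the secretory pathway, and mCherry serves as a red fluorescent marker of expression and localization. The phytochrome module is annotated in part as the biliverdin-binding DrCBD. The catalogue lists the insert species as human, whereas the automated annotation matched the TrkA segment to the rat orthologue as a fragment, and an unannotated stretch lies between the DrCBD and TrkA features. The arrangement suggests that the phytochrome photosensory module takes the place of the receptor's ligand-binding region, letting light rather than NGF regulate kinase activity. The exact domain boundaries are not stated in the record. The construct is intended for optical control of TrkA signalling in mammalian cells.
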