Features (pLannotate 1.2.2; 16 found; start..end, strand, type, name):
     61..364     +  enhancer       CMV enhancer: human cytomegalovirus immediate early enhancer
    365..568     +  promoter       CMV promoter: human cytomegalovirus (CMV) immediate early promoter
    597..659     +  sig_peptide    Igκ leader: leader sequence from mouse immunoglobulin κ light chain
    660..1361    +  CDS            mCherry: mCherry is a basic (constitutively fluorescent) red fluorescent protein published in 2004, derived from Discosoma sp.. It is reported to be a very rapidly-maturing monomer with low acid sensitivity.
   1401..2363    +  CDS            DrCBD: DrCBD is a basic (constitutively fluorescent) long stokes shift fluorescent protein published in 2009, derived from Deinococcus radiodurans. It requires the cofactor biliverdin for fluorescence.
   2931..4067    +  CDS            Ntrk1 (fragment): NTRK1_RAT - Also known as Trk, Trka. Experimental evidence at protein level: Swiss-Prot protein existence level 1. Receptor tyrosine kinase involved in the development and the maturation of the central and peripheral nervous systems through regulation of proliferation, differentiation and survival of sympathetic and nervous neurons. High affinity receptor for NGF which is its primary ligand (PubMed:1312719, PubMed:1850821). Can also bind and be activated by NTF3/neurotrophin-3. However, NTF3 only supports axonal extension through NTRK1 but has no effect on neuron survival. Upon dimeric NGF lig
   4287..4368    +  CDS            large T antigen (fragment): large T antigen from SV40 (simian virus 40)
   4391..4512    +  polyA_signal   SV40 poly(A) signal: SV40 polyadenylation signal
   4546..4974    -  rep_origin     f1 ori (sequence partly withheld): f1 bacteriophage origin of replication; arrow indicates direction of (+) strand synthesis
   5001..5105    +  promoter       AmpR promoter: bla
   5107..5464    +  promoter       SV40 promoter: SV40 enhancer and early promoter
   5499..6293    +  CDS            NeoR/KanR: aminoglycoside phosphotransferase from Tn5; aph(3')-II (or nptII); confers resistance to neomycin, kanamycin, and G418 (Geneticin®)
   6314..6466    +  CDS            ble (fragment): BLE_KLEPN - Experimental evidence at protein level: Swiss-Prot protein existence level 1. Binding protein with a strong affinity to the bleomycin family of antibiotics. Binds to CL990; an antimitotic-antibiotic compound. From Klebsiella pneumoniae.
   6525..6572    +  polyA_signal   HSV TK poly(A) signal: herpes simplex virus thymidine kinase polyadenylation signal (Cole and Stacy, 1985)
   6663..6679    -  polyA_signal   bGH poly(A) signal (fragment): bovine growth hormone polyadenylation signal
   6901..7489    +  rep_origin     ori: high-copy-number ColE1/pMB1/pBR322/pUC origin of replication
>Addgene plasmid #183996 | eDrTrkA | addgene full sequence | sequence record 367686 | Addgene NGS Result
TAGTTATTAATAGTAATCAATTACGGGGTCATTAGTTCATAGCCCATATATGGAGTTCCGCGTTACATAA
CTTACGGTAAATGGCCCGCCTGGCTGACCGCCCAACGACCCCCGCCCATTGACGTCAATAATGACGTATG
TTCCCATAGTAACGCCAATAGGGACTTTCCATTGACGTCAATGGGTGGAGTATTTACGGTAAACTGCCCA
CTTGGCAGTACATCAAGTGTATCATATGCCAAGTACGCCCCCTATTGACGTCAATGACGGTAAATGGCCC
GCCTGGCATTATGCCCAGTACATGACCTTATGGGACTTTCCTACTTGGCAGTACATCTACGTATTAGTCA
TCGCTATTACCATGGTGATGCGGTTTTGGCAGTACATCAATGGGCGTGGATAGCGGTTTGACTCACGGGG
ATTTCCAAGTCTCCACCCCATTGACGTCAATGGGAGTTTGTTTTGGCACCAAAATCAACGGGACTTTCCA
AAATGTCGTAACAACTCCGCCCCATTGACGCAAATGGGCGGTAGGCGTGTACGGTGGGAGGTCTATATAA
GCAGAGCTGGTTTAGTGAACCGTCAGATCCGCTAGCATGGAGACAGACACACTCCTGCTATGGGTACTGC
TGCTCTGGGTTCCAGGTTCCACTGGTGACAGCAAGGGCGAGGAGGATAACATGGCCATCATCAAGGAGTT
CATGCGCTTCAAGGTGCACATGGAGGGCTCCGTGAACGGCCACGAGTTCGAGATCGAGGGCGAGGGCGAG
GGCCGCCCCTACGAGGGCACCCAGACCGCCAAGCTGAAGGTGACCAAGGGTGGCCCCCTGCCCTTCGCCT
GGGACATCCTGTCCCCTCAGTTCATGTACGGCTCCAAGGCCTACGTGAAGCACCCCGCCGACATCCCCGA
CTACTTGAAGCTGTCCTTCCCCGAGGGCTTCAAGTGGGAGCGCGTGATGAACTTCGAGGACGGCGGCGTG
GTGACCGTGACCCAGGACTCCTCCCTGCAGGACGGCGAGTTCATCTACAAGGTGAAGCTGCGCGGCACCA
ACTTCCCCTCCGACGGCCCCGTAATGCAGAAGAAGACCATGGGCTGGGAGGCCTCCTCCGAGCGGATGTA
CCCCGAGGACGGCGCCCTGAAGGGCGAGATCAAGCAGAGGCTGAAGCTGAAGGACGGCGGCCACTACGAC
GCTGAGGTCAAGACCACCTACAAGGCCAAGAAGCCCGTGCAGCTGCCCGGCGCCTACAACGTCAACATCA
AGTTGGACATCACCTCCCACAACGAGGACTACACCATCGTGGAACAGTACGAACGCGCCGAGGGCCGCCA
CTCCACCGGCGGCATGGACGAGCTGTACAAGGAATTCAGTGCTGGTAGTGCTGGTAGTGCTGGCACCGGT
ATGAGCCGGGACCCGTTGCCCTTTTTTCCACCGCTTTACCTTGGTGGCCCGGAAATTACCACCGAGAACT
GCGAGCGCGAGCCGATTCATATTCCCGGCAGCATCCAGCCGCACGGCGCCCTGCTCACTGCCGACGGGCA
CAGCGGCGAGGTGCTCCAGATGAGCCTCAACGCGGCCACTTTTCTGGGACAGGAACCCACAGTGCTGCGC
GGACAGACCCTCGCCGCACTGCTGCCCGAGCAGTGGCCCGCGCTGCAAGCGGCCCTGCCCCCCGGCTGCC
CCGACGCCCTGCAATACCGCGCAACGCTGGACTGGCCTGCCGCCGGGCACCTTTCGCTGACGGTGCACCG
GGTCGGCGAGTTGCTGATTCTGGAGTTCGAGCCGACGGAGGCCTGGGACAGCACCGGGCCGCACGCGCTG
CGCAACGCGATGTTCGCGCTCGAAAGTGCCCCCAACCTGCGGGCGCTGGCCGAGGTGGCGACCCAGACGG
TCCGCGAGCTGACGGGCTTTGACCGGGTGATGCTCTACAAATTTGCCCCCGACGCCACCGGCGAAGTGAT
TGCCGAGGCCCGCCGTGAGGGGCTGCACGCCTTTCTGGGCCACCGTTTTCCCGCGTCGGACATTCCGGCG
CAGGCCCGCGCGCTCTACACCCGGCACCTGCTGCGCCTGACCGCCGACACCCGCGCCGCCGCCGTGCCGC
TCGATCCCGTCCTCAACCCGCAGACGAATGCGCCCACCCCGCTGGGCGGCGCCGTGCTGCGCGCCACCTC
GCCCATGCACATGCAGTACCTGCGGAACATGGGCGTCGGGTCGAGCCTGTCGGTGTCGGTGGTGGTCGGC
GGCCAGCTCTGGGGCCTGATCGCCTGCCACCACCAGACGCCCTACGTGTTGCCGCCCGACCTGCGAACCA
CGCTCGAATACCTGGGCCGCTTGCTGAGCCTGCAAGTTCAGGTCAAGGAAGCGGCGGACGTGGCGGCCTT
TCGCCAGAGCCTGCGGGAGCACCACGCGCGGGTGGCCCTCGCGGCGGCGCACTCGCTCTCGCCGCACGAC
ACCCTCAGTGACCCGGCGCTTGACCTGCTGGGCCTGATGCGGGCCGGGGGCCTGATTCTGCGTTTCGAGG
GCCGCTGGCAGACGTTGGGTGAAGTGCCGCCTGCCCCGGCGGTGGACGCGCTGCTGGCGTGGCTCGAAAC
CCAGCCGGGCGCCCTGGTCCAGACCGACGCGCTAGGCCAACTGTGGCCCGCCGGCGCCGATCTCGCCCCC
AGCGCAGCGGGCCTGCTCGCCATCAGCGTGGGCGAGGGCTGGTCGGAGTGCCTCGTCTGGCTGCGGCCCG
AACTGCGGCTGGAGGTCGCCTGGGGCGGGGCCACTCCTGACCAGGCGAAAGACGACCTCGGGCCGCGCCA
CTCATTCGACACCTACCTCGAAGAAAAACGCGGCTACGCCGAGCCCTGGCATCCCGGCGAAATCGAGGAG
GCGCAGGATCTACGTGACACATTGACCGGGGCGCTGGGCGAGTACTTTTATTTCTCCATCGTCTCTGCGG
TGGTTGGCATTCTGCTGGTCGTGGTCTTGGGGGTGGTCTTTGGGATCCTCTCTAGAAACAAATGTGGACA
GAGGAGCAAATTTGGGATCAACCGCCCTGCTGTGCTGGCGCCAGAGGATGGGCTGGCCATGTCCCTACAC
TTCATGACACTGGGTGGCAGTTCTCTTTCCCCTACTGAGGGCAAAGGCTCCGGACTCCAGGGCCACATCA
TGGAGAACCCACAGTACTTCAGTGATACCTGTGTCCACCATATCAAGCGCCAGGACATCATTCTCAAGTG
GGAGCTAGGGGAGGGAGCCTTTGGAAAGGTCTTTCTTGCTGAGTGCTACAACCTTCTGAATGATCAGGAC
AAGATGCTGGTGGCTGTCAAGGCACTGAAGGAGACATCTGAGAATGCTCGTCAGGACTTCCATCGTGAGG
CAGAGCTGCTCACCATGCTACAGCACCAACACATCGTACGCTTCTTTGGAGTCTGCACGGAGGGTGGCCC
ATTGCTCATGGTCTTCGAGTACATGCGCCATGGGGACCTCAACCGTTTCCTCCGGTCCCACGGACCTGAT
GCAAAACTGCTGGCTGGCGGCGAGGATGTGGCTCCTGGTCCTTTGGGCCTTGGGCAGCTTCTGGCTGTGG
CTAGCCAGGTGGCTGCTGGTATGGTGTACCTAGCCAGCCTGCACTTTGTGCACCGGGACCTGGCCACACG
CAACTGTCTGGTGGGTCAGGGACTAGTGGTCAAGATTGGAGACTTCGGCATGAGCAGGGACATCTACAGC
ACAGACTACTACCGTGTGGGAGGTCGGACCATGCTGCCCATCCGCTGGATGCCTCCAGAGAGCATCCTCT
ACCGCAAGTTCAGCACCGAGAGTGATGTGTGGAGCTTCGGGGTGGTGCTCTGGGAGATCTTCACCTATGG
AAAGCAACCCTGGTACCAGCTCTCCAACACTGAGGCGATCGAGTGCATCACGCAGGGCCGGGAGCTGGAG
CGGCCGCGCGCCTGCCCTCCTGATGTCTACGCCATCATGCGCGGCTGCTGGCAGCGTGAGCCGCAACAGC
GCCTCAGCATGAAGGATGTGCACGCGCGGCTGCAGGCCTTGGCACAGGCGCCACCGAGTTACCTGGACGT
TCTGGGCTCTAGAGGCGGTGGTGGCAGCGGAGGAGGGGGGAGCGGCGGCGGTGGCAGTGGCGGCGGCGGT
AGTCGCAGCCGCTTTGTGAAAAAAGATAGCGCCGGCAGTGCGGGTAGTGCGGGGAGCGCCGGTAGCTATC
TGGCGAACGAAATTCTGTGGGGCAGCGCTGGTAGCGCAGGAAGCGCCGGCAGTGCAGGGTTTTGCTATGA
AAACGAAGTGGCGCTGTCATAATCAGCCATACCACATTTGTAGAGGTTTTACTTGCTTTAAAAAACCTCC
CACACCTCCCCCTGAACCTGAAACATAAAATGAATGCAATTGTTGTTGTTAACTTGTTTATTGCAGCTTA
TAATGGTTACAAATAAAGCAATAGCATCACAAATTTCACAAATAAAGCATTTTTTTCACTGCATTCTAGT
TGTGGTTTGTCCAAACTCATCAATGTATCTTAAGGCGTAAATTGTAAGCGTTAATATTTTGTTAAAATTC
GCGTTAAATTTTTGTTAAATCAGCTCATTTTTTAACCAATAGGCCGAAATCGGCAAAATCCCTTATAAAT
CAAAAGAATAGACCGAGATAGGGT
[37 nt withheld, positions 4645-4681]
AAAGAACGTGGACTCCAACGTCAAAGG
[49 nt withheld, positions 4709-4757]
T
[91 nt withheld, positions 4759-4849]
G
[124 nt withheld, positions 4851-4974]
CAGGTGGCACTTTTCGGGGAAATGTGCGCGGAACCCCTATTTGTTTATTTTTCTAAATACATTCAAATAT
GTATCCGCTCATGAGACAATAACCCTGATAAATGCTTCAATAATATTGAAAAAGGAAGAGTCCTGAGGCG
GAAAGAACCAGCTGTGGAATGTGTGTCAGTTAGGGTGTGGAAAGTCCCCAGGCTCCCCAGCAGGCAGAAG
TATGCAAAGCATGCATCTCAATTAGTCAGCAACCAGGTGTGGAAAGTCCCCAGGCTCCCCAGCAGGCAGA
AGTATGCAAAGCATGCATCTCAATTAGTCAGCAACCATAGTCCCGCCCCTAACTCCGCCCATCCCGCCCC
TAACTCCGCCCAGTTCCGCCCATTCTCCGCCCCATGGCTGACTAATTTTTTTTATTTATGCAGAGGCCGA
GGCCGCCTCGGCCTCTGAGCTATTCCAGAAGTAGTGAGGAGGCTTTTTTGGAGGCCTAGGCTTTTGCAAA
GATCGATCAAGAGACAGGATGAGGATCGTTTCGCATGATTGAACAAGATGGATTGCACGCAGGTTCTCCG
GCCGCTTGGGTGGAGAGGCTATTCGGCTATGACTGGGCACAACAGACAATCGGCTGCTCTGATGCCGCCG
TGTTCCGGCTGTCAGCGCAGGGGCGCCCGGTTCTTTTTGTCAAGACCGACCTGTCCGGTGCCCTGAATGA
ACTGCAAGACGAGGCAGCGCGGCTATCGTGGCTGGCCACGACGGGCGTTCCTTGCGCAGCTGTGCTCGAC
GTTGTCACTGAAGCGGGAAGGGACTGGCTGCTATTGGGCGAAGTGCCGGGGCAGGATCTCCTGTCATCTC
ACCTTGCTCCTGCCGAGAAAGTATCCATCATGGCTGATGCAATGCGGCGGCTGCATACGCTTGATCCGGC
TACCTGCCCATTCGACCACCAAGCGAAACATCGCATCGAGCGAGCACGTACTCGGATGGAAGCCGGTCTT
GTCGATCAGGATGATCTGGACGAAGAGCATCAGGGGCTCGCGCCAGCCGAACTGTTCGCCAGGCTCAAGG
CGAGCATGCCCGACGGCGAGGATCTCGTCGTGACCCATGGCGATGCCTGCTTGCCGAATATCATGGTGGA
AAATGGCCGCTTTTCTGGATTCATCGACTGTGGCCGGCTGGGTGTGGCGGACCGCTATCAGGACATAGCG
TTGGCTACCCGTGATATTGCTGAAGAGCTTGGCGGCGAATGGGCTGACCGCTTCCTCGTGCTTTACGGTA
TCGCCGCTCCCGATTCGCAGCGCATCGCCTTCTATCGCCTTCTTGACGAGTTCTTCTGAGCGGGACTCTG
GGGTTCGAAATGACCGACCAAGCGACGCCCAACCTGCCATCACGAGATTTCGATTCCACCGCCGCCTTCT
ATGAAAGGTTGGGCTTCGGAATCGTTTTCCGGGACGCCGGCTGGATGATCCTCCAGCGCGGGGATCTCAT
GCTGGAGTTCTTCGCCCACCCTAGGGGGAGGCTAACTGAAACACGGAAGGAGACAATACCGGAAGGAACC
CGCGCTATGACGGCAATAAAAAGACAGAATAAAACGCACGGTGTTGGGTCGTTTGTTCATAAACGCGGGG
TTCGGTCCCAGGGCTGGCACTCTGTCGATACCCCACCGAGACCCCATTGGGGCCAATACGCCCGCGTTTC
TTCCTTTTCCCCACCCCACCCCCCAAGTTCGGGTGAAGGCCCAGGGCTCGCAGCCAACGTCGGGGCGGCA
GGCCCTGCCATAGCCTCAGGTTACTCATATATACTTTAGATTGATTTAAAACTTCATTTTTAATTTAAAA
GGATCTAGGTGAAGATCCTTTTTGATAATCTCATGACCAAAATCCCTTAACGTGAGTTTTCGTTCCACTG
AGCGTCAGACCCCGTAGAAAAGATCAAAGGATCTTCTTGAGATCCTTTTTTTCTGCGCGTAATCTGCTGC
TTGCAAACAAAAAAACCACCGCTACCAGCGGTGGTTTGTTTGCCGGATCAAGAGCTACCAACTCTTTTTC
CGAAGGTAACTGGCTTCAGCAGAGCGCAGATACCAAATACTGTTCTTCTAGTGTAGCCGTAGTTAGGCCA
CCACTTCAAGAACTCTGTAGCACCGCCTACATACCTCGCTCTGCTAATCCTGTTACCAGTGGCTGCTGCC
AGTGGCGATAAGTCGTGTCTTACCGGGTTGGACTCAAGACGATAGTTACCGGATAAGGCGCAGCGGTCGG
GCTGAACGGGGGGTTCGTGCACACAGCCCAGCTTGGAGCGAACGACCTACACCGAACTGAGATACCTACA
GCGTGAGCTATGAGAAAGCGCCACGCTTCCCGAAGGGAGAAAGGCGGACAGGTATCCGGTAAGCGGCAGG
GTCGGAACAGGAGAGCGCACGAGGGAGCTTCCAGGGGGAAACGCCTGGTATCTTTATAGTCCTGTCGGGT
TTCGCCACCTCTGACTTGAGCGTCGATTTTTGTGATGCTCGTCAGGGGGGCGGAGCCTATGGAAAAACGC
CAGCAACGCGGCCTTTTTACGGTTCCTGGCCTTTTGCTGGCCTTTTGCTCACATGTTCTTTCCTGCGTTA
TCCCCTGATTCTGTGGATAACCGTATTACCGCCATGCAT
